Addgene plasmid #183574: pKDR-EF1a.11
Purpose: One in a series of plasmids to titrate levels of expressed protein to levels of endogenous protein (attenuated EF1a promoter, Fig 3)
Depositing lab: Erik Dent. Depositing organization: University of Wisconsin, Madison. Publication: A Single Transcript Knockdown-Replacement Strategy Employing 5' UTR Secondary Structures to Precisely Titrate Rescue Protein Translation. Millette MM, Holland ED, Tenpas TJ, Dent EW. Front Genome Ed. 2022 Mar 28;4:803375. doi: 10.3389/fgeed.2022.803375. eCollection 2022. PubMed 35419562.
Backbone
  Vector backbone: pKDR
  Vector type: Mammalian Expression
Growth in bacteria
  Bacterial resistance: Ampicillin, 100 μg/mL
  Growth temperature: 37°C
  Growth strain: DH5alpha
  Copy number: High Copy
Gene/Insert
  Gene/Insert name: Attenuator Sequence 11
  Species: Other
  Promoter: EF1a
  Cloning method: Gibson Cloning
Terms and licenses: Academic/Nonprofit Terms; Industry Terms: Not Available to Industry
How to cite: pKDR-EF1a.11 was a gift from Erik Dent (Addgene plasmid # 183574 ; http://n2t.net/addgene:183574 ; RRID:Addgene_183574)
