[The description below was written by a language model from this plasmid's Addgene catalogue record and pLannotate feature annotations shown in this document.]
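Description:
pKDR-EF1a.11 is a 6.8 kb mammalian expression plasmid built on the pKDR ("knockdown-replacement") backbone. It belongs to a series designed to titrate the level of an expressed protein so that it approximates endogenous levels. It is maintained in E. coli through a high-copy ColE1/pUC-type origin and selected with ampicillin via the AmpR (β-lactamase) gene and its own promoter. The backbone also carries an SV40 origin with an adjacent SV40 poly(A) signal, along with residual lac promoter/operator and lacI fragments that appear to be cloning-vector remnants.

The payload is a single transcription unit driven by the human EF-1α promoter, with a very short CMV enhancer fragment upstream of it. The listed insert, Attenuator Sequence 11, was introduced by Gibson cloning. The associated publication title indicates that the series uses 5' UTR secondary structures to reduce translation of the downstream protein. The attenuator is not annotated in the feature table, but the short gap between the promoter and the first coding sequence is consistent with a 5' UTR position.

In this version the attenuated open reading frame is mClover3, a green/yellow fluorescent protein. It is followed by an EMCV IRES and the red fluorescent protein mScarlet-I. Because mScarlet-I is translated through the IRES, it could plausibly serve as an internal reference for comparing green signal across attenuators, though the record does not say so explicitly. Downstream lies 3' miR-30a flanking sequence, suggesting a miR-30-style shRNA context for knockdown from the same transcript. No hairpin or target is annotated. The unit ends with a rabbit β-globin poly(A) signal.
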