Features (pLannotate 1.2.2; 20 found; start..end, strand, type, name):
      5..23      +  enhancer       CMV enhancer (fragment): human cytomegalovirus immediate early enhancer
     37..1218    +  promoter       EF-1α promoter: strong constitutive promoter for human elongation factor EF-1α
   1266..1982    +  CDS            mClover3: mClover3 is a basic (constitutively fluorescent) green/yellow fluorescent protein published in 2016, derived from Aequorea victoria. It is reported to be a rapidly-maturing monomer with high acid sensitivity.
   2127..2589    +  misc_feature   IRES: internal ribosome entry site (IRES) of the encephalomyocarditis virus (EMCV)
   2669..3361    +  CDS            mScarlet-I: mScarlet-I is a basic (constitutively fluorescent) red fluorescent protein published in 2016, derived from synthetic construct. It is reported to be a rapidly-maturing monomer with moderate acid sensitivity.
   3568..3694    +  ncRNA          3' miR-30a: sequence downstream of the 71-nt precursor of the human miR-30a microRNA (Zeng et al., 2002) miRNA
   3724..3763    +  promoter       PGK promoter (fragment): mouse phosphoglycerate kinase 1 promoter
   3769..3840    +  CDS            HBB (fragment): HBB_PONPY - Experimental evidence at transcript level: Swiss-Prot protein existence level 2. Involved in oxygen transport from the lung to the various peripheral tissues. From Pongo pygmaeus (Bornean orangutan).
   3911..3966    +  polyA_signal   β-globin poly(A) signal: rabbit β-globin polyadenylation signal (Gil and Proudfoot, 1987)
   4351..4367    -  protein_bind   lac operator: The lac repressor binds to the lac operator to inhibit transcription in E. coli. This inhibition can be relieved by adding lactose or isopropyl-β-D-thiogalactopyranoside (IPTG). lac repressor encoded by lacI
   4375..4405    -  promoter       lac promoter: promoter for the E. coli lac operon
   4420..4441    -  protein_bind   CAP binding site: CAP binding activates transcription in the presence of cAMP. E. coli catabolite activator protein
   4454..4493    -  CDS            lacI (fragment): lac repressor; lacI; The lac repressor binds to the lac operator to inhibit transcription in E. coli. This inhibition can be relieved by adding lactose or isopropyl-β-D-thiogalactopyranoside (IPTG).
   4500..4522    +  promoter       SV40 promoter (fragment): SV40 enhancer and early promoter
   4546..4681    +  rep_origin     SV40 ori: SV40 origin of replication
   4701..4835    +  polyA_signal   SV40 poly(A) signal: SV40 polyadenylation signal
   4837..4891    -  CDS            lacI (fragment): lac repressor; lacI; The lac repressor binds to the lac operator to inhibit transcription in E. coli. This inhibition can be relieved by adding lactose or isopropyl-β-D-thiogalactopyranoside (IPTG).
   5074..5662    -  rep_origin     ori: high-copy-number ColE1/pMB1/pBR322/pUC origin of replication
   5833..6693    -  CDS            AmpR: β-lactamase; bla; confers resistance to ampicillin, carbenicillin, and related antibiotics
   6694..6798    -  promoter       AmpR promoter: bla
>Addgene plasmid #183574 | pKDR-EF1a.11 | addgene full sequence | sequence record 365378 | Addgene NGS Result
GGTCGACATTGATTATTGACTAGATCATCGCGTGAGGCTCCGGTGCCCGTCAGTGGGCAGAGCGCACATC
GCCCACAGTCCCCGAGAAGTTGGGGGGAGGGGTCGGCAATTGAAGCGGTGCCTAGAGAAGGTGGCGCGGG
GTAAACTGGGAAAGTGATGTCGTGTACTGGCTCCGCCTTTTTCCCGAGGGTGGGGGAGAACCGTATATAA
GTGCAGTAGTCGCCGTGAACGTTCTTTTTCGCAACGGGTTTGCCGCCAGAACACAGGTAAGTGCCGTGTG
TGGTTCCCGCGGGCCTGGCCTCTTTACGGGTTATGGCCCTTGCGTGCCTTGAATTACTTCCACGCCCCTG
GCTGCAGTACGTGATTCTTGATCCCGAGCTTCGGGTTGGAAGTGGGTGGGAGAGTTCGAGGCCTTGCGCT
TAAGGAGCCCCTTCGCCTCGTGCTTGAGTTGAGGCCTGGCCTGGGCGCTGGGGCCGCCGCGTGCGAATCT
GGTGGCACCTTCGCGCCTGTCTCGCTGCTTTCGATAAGTCTCTAGCCATTTAAAATTTTTGATGACCTGC
TGCGACGCTTTTTTTCTGGCAAGATAGTCTTGTAAATGCGGGCCAAGATCTGCACACTGGTATTTCGGTT
TTTGGGGCCGCGGGCGGCGACGGGGCCCGTGCGTCCCAGCGCACATGTTCGGCGAGGCGGGGCCTGCGAG
CGCGGCCACCGAGAATCGGACGGGGGTAGTCTCAAGCTGGCCGGCCTGCTCTGGTGCCTGGCCTCGCGCC
GCCGTGTATCGCCCCGCCCTGGGCGGCAAGGCTGGCCCGGTCGGCACCAGTTGCGTGAGCGGAAAGATGG
CCGCTTCCCGGCCCTGCTGCAGGGAGCTCAAAATGGAGGACGCGGCGCTCGGGAGAGCGGGCGGGTGAGT
CACCCACACAAAGGAAAAGGGCCTTTCCGTCCTCAGCCGTCGCTTCATGTGACTCCACGGAGTACCGGGC
GCCGTCCAGGCACCTCGATTAGTTCTGCAGCTTTTGGAGTACGTCGTCTTTAGGTTGGGGGGAGGGGTTT
TATGCGATGGAGTTTCCCCACACTGAGTGGGTGGAGACTGAAGTTAGGCCAGCTTGGCACTTGATGTAAT
TCTCCTTGGAATTTGCCCTTTTTGAGTTTGGATCTTGGTTCATTCTCAAGCCTCAGACAGTGGTTCAAAG
TTTTTTTCTTCCATTTCAGGTGTCGTGAGGACCGGTCGGCCGCGTCGGCGTATACTCGCCGACGCGGCCG
CCACCATGGTGAGCAAGGGCGAGGAGCTGTTCACCGGGGTGGTGCCCATCCTGGTCGAGCTGGACGGCGA
CGTAAACGGCCACAAGTTCAGCGTCCGCGGCGAGGGCGAGGGCGATGCCACCAACGGCAAGCTGACCCTG
AAGTTCATCTGCACCACCGGCAAGCTGCCCGTGCCCTGGCCCACCCTCGTGACCACCTTCGGCTACGGCG
TGGCCTGCTTCAGCCGCTACCCCGACCACATGAAGCAGCACGACTTCTTCAAGTCCGCCATGCCCGAAGG
CTACGTCCAGGAGCGCACCATCTCTTTCAAGGACGACGGTACCTACAAGACCCGCGCCGAGGTGAAGTTC
GAGGGCGACACCCTGGTGAACCGCATCGAGCTGAAGGGCATCGACTTCAAGGAGGACGGCAACATCCTGG
GGCACAAGCTGGAGTACAACTTCAACAGCCACTACGTCTATATCACGGCCGACAAGCAGAAGAACTGCAT
CAAGGCTAACTTCAAGATCCGCCACAACGTTGAGGACGGCAGCGTGCAGCTCGCCGACCACTACCAGCAG
AACACCCCCATCGGCGACGGCCCCGTGCTGCTGCCCGACAACCACTACCTGAGCCATCAGTCCAAGCTGA
GCAAAGACCCCAACGAGAAGCGCGATCACATGGTCCTGCTGGAGTTCGTGACCGCCGCCGGGATTACACA
TGGCATGGACGAGCTGTACAAGTAGCCTGCAGGGTCACCTAAATAATTCCGCCCCCCCCTCTCCCTCCCC
CCCCCCTAACGTTACTGGCCGAAGCCGCTTGGAATAAGGCCGGTGTGCGTTTGTCTATATGTTATTTTCC
ACCATATTGCCGTCTTTTGGCAATGTGAGGGCCCGGAAACCTGGCCCTGTCTTCTTGACGAGCATTCCTA
GGGGTCTTTCCCCTCTCGCCAAAGGAATGCAAGGTCTGTTGAATGTCGTGAAGGAAGCAGTTCCTCTGGA
AGCTTCTTGAAGACAAACAACGTCTGTAGCGACCCTTTGCAGGCAGCGGAACCCCCCACCTGGCGACAGG
TGCCTCTGCGGCCAAAAGCCACGTGTATAAGATACACCTGCAAAGGCGGCACAACCCCAGTGCCACGTTG
TGAGTTGGATAGTTGTGGAAAGAGTCAAATGGCTCTCCTCAAGCGTATTCAACAAGGGGCTGAAGGATGC
CCAGAAGGTACCCCATTGTATGGGATCTGATCTGGGGCCTCGGTGCACATGCTTTACATGTGTTTAGTCG
AGGTTAAAAAAACGTCTAGGCCCCCCGAACCACGGGGACGTGGTTTTCCTTTGAAAAACACGATGATAAT
ATGGCCACAACCATGGGCTGCACCGTGAGCGCCGAGGACAAGGCGGCGGCCGAGCGCGGCTCTGGTTCCG
GCACTAGTGTGAGTAAAGGAGAGGCCGTTATAAAAGAGTTCATGCGGTTCAAGGTACACATGGAGGGATC
AATGAACGGACACGAGTTCGAAATCGAAGGGGAAGGAGAGGGCAGGCCCTATGAGGGTACTCAGACCGCC
AAACTCAAAGTGACAAAGGGAGGCCCTTTGCCTTTCTCTTGGGACATCTTGTCACCACAATTTATGTATG
GCTCCCGAGCATTTATAAAACACCCAGCAGACATACCCGATTACTACAAGCAGTCTTTCCCAGAAGGTTT
TAAATGGGAAAGGGTCATGAACTTTGAGGATGGTGGTGCTGTGACGGTGACGCAGGATACTTCTTTGGAG
GACGGAACACTCATCTACAAGGTAAAGCTCAGGGGCACGAACTTCCCGCCGGACGGACCAGTCATGCAGA
AAAAGACTATGGGATGGGAGGCTTCCACCGAACGGTTGTATCCCGAGGACGGTGTTTTGAAGGGAGATAT
AAAAATGGCTCTTCGGCTGAAAGATGGAGGCAGATACTTGGCAGATTTTAAGACCACGTATAAGGCAAAA
AAACCAGTGCAAATGCCGGGAGCATATAACGTTGACCGCAAACTGGACATCACCTCACATAACGAGGATT
ATACAGTAGTAGAACAGTACGAAAGAAGCGAAGGGAGGCACAGCACCGGGGGTATGGATGAGCTGTATAA
GTGATAGGCATGCTGTTTGAATGAGGCTTCAGTACTTTACAGAATCGTTGCCTGCACATCTTGGAAACAC
TTGCTGGGATTACTTCGACTTCTTAACCCAACAGAAGGCTCGAGAAGGTATATTGCTGTTGACAGTGAGC
GCACTCTTTCTAGGAGGTTGTGATAGTGAAGCCACAGATGTATCACAACCTCCTAGAAAGAGTATGCCTA
CTGCCTCGGACTTCAAGGGGCTAGAATTCGAGCAATTATCTTGTTTACTAAAACTGAATACCTTGCTATC
TCTTTGATACATTTTTACAAAGCTGAATTAAAATGGTATAAATTAAATCACTTTTTTCAATTGACGCGTG
ATCTAATTCTACCGGGTAGGGGAGGCGCTTTTCCCAAGGCAGTCTGGAGCATGGCCGCACTCCTCAGGTG
CAGGCTGCCTATCAGAAGGTGGTGGCTGGTGTGGCCAATGCCCTGGCTCACAAATACCACTGAGATCTTT
TTCCCTCTGCCAAAAATTATGGGGACATCATGAAGCCCCTTGAGCATCTGACTTCTGGCTAATAAAGGAA
ATTTATTTTCATTGCAATAGTGTGTTGGAATTTTTTGTGTCTCTCACTCGGAAGGACATATGGGAGGGCA
AATCATTTAAAACATCAGAATGAGTATTTGGTTTAGAGTTTGGCAACATATGCCCATATGCTGGCTGCCA
TGAACAAAGGTTGGCTATAAAGAGGTCATCAGTATATGAAACAGCCCCCTGCTGTCCATTCCTTATTCCA
TAGAAAAGCCTTGACTTGAGGTTAGATTTTTTTTATATTTTGTTTTGTGTTATTTTTTTCTTTAACATCC
CTAAAATTTTCCTTACATGTTTTACTAGCCAGATTTTTCCTCCTCTCCTGACTACTCCCAGTCATAGCTG
TCCCTCTTCTCTTATGGAGATCCCTCGACCTGCAGCCCAAGCTTGGCGTAATCATGGTCATAGCTGTTTC
CTGTGTGAAATTGTTATCCGCTCACAATTCCACACAACATACGAGCCGGAAGCATAAAGTGTAAAGCCTG
GGGTGCCTAATGAGTGAGCTAACTCACATTAATTGCGTTGCGCTCACTGCCCGCTTTCCAGTCGGGAAAC
CTGTCGTGCCAGCGGATCCGCATCTCAATTAGTCAGCAACCATAGTCCCGCCCCTAACTCCGCCCATCCC
GCCCCTAACTCCGCCCAGTTCCGCCCATTCTCCGCCCCATGGCTGACTAATTTTTTTTATTTATGCAGAG
GCCGAGGCCGCCTCGGCCTCTGAGCTATTCCAGAAGTAGTGAGGAGGCTTTTTTGGAGGCCTAGGCTTTT
GCAAAAAGCTAACTTGTTTATTGCAGCTTATAATGGTTACAAATAAAGCAATAGCATCACAAATTTCACA
AATAAAGCATTTTTTTCACTGCATTCTAGTTGTGGTTTGTCCAAACTCATCAATGTATCTTATCATGTCT
GGATCCGCTGCATTAATGAATCGGCCAACGCGCGGGGAGAGGCGGTTTGCGTATTGGGCGCTCTTCCGCT
TCCTCGCTCACTGACTCGCTGCGCTCGGTCGTTCGGCTGCGGCGAGCGGTATCAGCTCACTCAAAGGCGG
TAATACGGTTATCCACAGAATCAGGGGATAACGCAGGAAAGAACATGTGAGCAAAAGGCCAGCAAAAGGC
CAGGAACCGTAAAAAGGCCGCGTTGCTGGCGTTTTTCCATAGGCTCCGCCCCCCTGACGAGCATCACAAA
AATCGACGCTCAAGTCAGAGGTGGCGAAACCCGACAGGACTATAAAGATACCAGGCGTTTCCCCCTGGAA
GCTCCCTCGTGCGCTCTCCTGTTCCGACCCTGCCGCTTACCGGATACCTGTCCGCCTTTCTCCCTTCGGG
AAGCGTGGCGCTTTCTCATAGCTCACGCTGTAGGTATCTCAGTTCGGTGTAGGTCGTTCGCTCCAAGCTG
GGCTGTGTGCACGAACCCCCCGTTCAGCCCGACCGCTGCGCCTTATCCGGTAACTATCGTCTTGAGTCCA
ACCCGGTAAGACACGACTTATCGCCACTGGCAGCAGCCACTGGTAACAGGATTAGCAGAGCGAGGTATGT
AGGCGGTGCTACAGAGTTCTTGAAGTGGTGGCCTAACTACGGCTACACTAGAAGAACAGTATTTGGTATC
TGCGCTCTGCTGAAGCCAGTTACCTTCGGAAAAAGAGTTGGTAGCTCTTGATCCGGCAAACAAACCACCG
CTGGTAGCGGTGGTTTTTTTGTTTGCAAGCAGCAGATTACGCGCAGAAAAAAAGGATCTCAAGAAGATCC
TTTGATCTTTTCTACGGGGTCTGACGCTCAGTGGAACGAAAACTCACGTTAAGGGATTTTGGTCATGAGA
TTATCAAAAAGGATCTTCACCTAGATCCTTTTAAATTAAAAATGAAGTTTTAAATCAATCTAAAGTATAT
ATGAGTAAACTTGGTCTGACAGTTACCAATGCTTAATCAGTGAGGCACCTATCTCAGCGATCTGTCTATT
TCGTTCATCCATAGTTGCCTGACTCCCCGTCGTGTAGATAACTACGATACGGGAGGGCTTACCATCTGGC
CCCAGTGCTGCAATGATACCGCGAGACCCACGCTCACCGGCTCCAGATTTATCAGCAATAAACCAGCCAG
CCGGAAGGGCCGAGCGCAGAAGTGGTCCTGCAACTTTATCCGCCTCCATCCAGTCTATTAATTGTTGCCG
GGAAGCTAGAGTAAGTAGTTCGCCAGTTAATAGTTTGCGCAACGTTGTTGCCATTGCTACAGGCATCGTG
GTGTCACGCTCGTCGTTTGGTATGGCTTCATTCAGCTCCGGTTCCCAACGATCAAGGCGAGTTACATGAT
CCCCCATGTTGTGCAAAAAAGCGGTTAGCTCCTTCGGTCCTCCGATCGTTGTCAGAAGTAAGTTGGCCGC
AGTGTTATCACTCATGGTTATGGCAGCACTGCATAATTCTCTTACTGTCATGCCATCCGTAAGATGCTTT
TCTGTGACTGGTGAGTACTCAACCAAGTCATTCTGAGAATAGTGTATGCGGCGACCGAGTTGCTCTTGCC
CGGCGTCAATACGGGATAATACCGCGCCACATAGCAGAACTTTAAAAGTGCTCATCATTGGAAAACGTTC
TTCGGGGCGAAAACTCTCAAGGATCTTACCGCTGTTGAGATCCAGTTCGATGTAACCCACTCGTGCACCC
AACTGATCTTCAGCATCTTTTACTTTCACCAGCGTTTCTGGGTGAGCAAAAACAGGAAGGCAAAATGCCG
CAAAAAAGGGAATAAGGGCGACACGGAAATGTTGAATACTCATACTCTTCCTTTTTCAATATTATTGAAG
CATTTATCAGGGTTATTGTCTCATGAGCGGATACATATTTGAATGTATTTAGAAAAATAAACAAATAGGG
GTTCCGCGCACATTTCCCCGAAAAGTGCCACCTG
